Addgene plasmid #162033: pLEX304-GFP
Purpose: (Empty Backbone) Tagged vector control
Depositing lab: David Bryant. Depositing organization: University of Glasgow. Publication: An ARF GTPase module promoting invasion and metastasis through regulating phosphoinositide metabolism. Nacke M, Sandilands E, Nikolatou K, Roman-Fernandez A, Mason S, Patel R, Lilla S, Yelland T, Galbraith LCA, Freckmann EC, McGarry L, Morton JP, Shanks E, Leung HY, Markert E, Ismail S, Zanivan S, Blyth K, Bryant DM. Nat Commun. 2021 Mar 12;12(1):1623. doi: 10.1038/s41467-021-21847-4. PubMed 33712589.
Backbone
  Vector backbone: pLEX304-GFP
  Vector type: Lentiviral
  Tag / fusion protein: GFP (N terminal on backbone)
Growth in bacteria
  Bacterial resistance: Ampicillin, 100 μg/mL
  Growth temperature: 37°C
  Growth strain: NEB Stable
  Copy number: High Copy
Gene/Insert
  Gene/Insert name: None
  Tag / fusion protein: GFP (N terminal on backbone)
Terms and licenses: Academic/Nonprofit Terms; Industry Terms: Not Available to Industry
Depositor comments: Please visit https://doi.org/10.1101/851410 for bioRxiv preprint.
How to cite: pLEX304-GFP was a gift from David Bryant (Addgene plasmid # 162033 ; http://n2t.net/addgene:162033 ; RRID:Addgene_162033)
