[The description below was written by a language model from this plasmid's Addgene catalogue record and pLannotate feature annotations shown in this document.]
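Description:
pLEX304-GFP is a lentiviral expression backbone deposited as an empty, tagged vector control: it carries no inserted gene and expresses GFP alone, serving as the matched control for constructs in which a protein of interest is fused to GFP. It is propagated in E. coli through a high-copy ColE1/pUC-type origin with ampicillin selection (AmpR, β-lactamase), and an f1 origin is also present. The record lists a recombination-deficient strain as the growth host, a common choice for plasmids with repeated LTR sequences.

The viral portion has a third-generation, self-inactivating layout. An RSV promoter fused to a truncated HIV-1 5' LTR drives production of the genomic RNA in packaging cells, followed by the Ψ packaging signal with adjoining gag and env fragments, the Rev response element for Rev-dependent nuclear export, a cPPT/CTS element, and a ΔU3 3' LTR that inactivates LTR promoter activity after integration. An SV40 poly(A) signal and SV40 origin lie downstream of the 3' LTR.

Two expression units sit between the LTRs. A human PGK promoter drives blasticidin S deaminase, allowing blasticidin selection of transduced mammalian cells. Downstream, the CMV enhancer/promoter drives EGFP, which is immediately followed by a multiple cloning site, so that a coding sequence placed there would be expressed with GFP at its N terminus. A WPRE after this cassette enhances transcript stability and expression. Short annotated fragments such as lacZα, lacI, the lac promoter region, T3 and T7 promoters, and an SV40 large T antigen piece appear to be backbone or cloning remnants rather than functional payload.
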