Features (pLannotate 1.2.2; 31 found; start..end, strand, type, name):
     53..286     +  misc_feature   RRE: The Rev response element (RRE) of HIV-1 allows for Rev-dependent mRNA export from the nucleus to the cytoplasm.
    663..689     +  CDS            Rev (fragment): human immunodeficiency virus 1 (HIV-1) Rev protein; rev; enhances nuclear export of unspliced and incompletely spliced viral mRNAs
    690..1190    +  promoter       hPGK promoter: human phosphoglycerate kinase 1 promoter
   1202..1597    +  CDS            BSD: blasticidin S deaminase; Aspergillus terreus BSD; confers resistance to blasticidin
   1657..1774    +  misc_feature   cPPT/CTS: central polypurine tract and central termination sequence of HIV-1
   1891..2194    +  enhancer       CMV enhancer: human cytomegalovirus immediate early enhancer
   2195..2398    +  promoter       CMV promoter: human cytomegalovirus (CMV) immediate early promoter
   2443..3159    +  CDS            EGFP: EGFP is a basic (constitutively fluorescent) green fluorescent protein published in 1996, derived from Aequorea victoria. It is reported to be a rapidly-maturing weak dimer with moderate acid sensitivity.
   3160..3225    +  misc_feature   MCS: multiple cloning site
   3242..3326    +  CDS            large T antigen (fragment): large T antigen from SV40 (simian virus 40)
   3375..3963    +  misc_feature   WPRE: woodchuck hepatitis virus posttranscriptional regulatory element
   4014..4033    +  misc_feature   cPPT/CTS (fragment): central polypurine tract and central termination sequence of HIV-1
   4035..4268    +  LTR            3' LTR (ΔU3): self-inactivating 3' long terminal repeat (LTR) from HIV-1
   4346..4467    +  polyA_signal   SV40 poly(A) signal: SV40 polyadenylation signal
   4507..4642    +  rep_origin     SV40 ori: SV40 origin of replication
   4663..4681    -  promoter       T7 promoter: promoter for bacteriophage T7 RNA polymerase
   4689..4844    +  CDS            lacZα (fragment): LacZα fragment of β-galactosidase; lacZ fragment
   4849..5277    +  rep_origin     f1 ori (sequence partly withheld): f1 bacteriophage origin of replication; arrow indicates direction of (+) strand synthesis
   5330..5434    +  promoter       AmpR promoter: bla
   5435..6295    +  CDS            AmpR: β-lactamase; bla; confers resistance to ampicillin, carbenicillin, and related antibiotics
   6466..7054    +  rep_origin     ori: high-copy-number ColE1/pMB1/pBR322/pUC origin of replication
   7237..7329    +  CDS            lacI (fragment): lac repressor; lacI; The lac repressor binds to the lac operator to inhibit transcription in E. coli. This inhibition can be relieved by adding lactose or isopropyl-β-D-thiogalactopyranoside (IPTG).
   7342..7363    +  protein_bind   CAP binding site: CAP binding activates transcription in the presence of cAMP. E. coli catabolite activator protein
   7378..7408    +  promoter       lac promoter: promoter for the E. coli lac operon
   7416..7432    +  protein_bind   lac operator: The lac repressor binds to the lac operator to inhibit transcription in E. coli. This inhibition can be relieved by adding lactose or isopropyl-β-D-thiogalactopyranoside (IPTG). lac repressor encoded by lacI
   7477..7495    +  promoter       T3 promoter: promoter for bacteriophage T3 RNA polymerase
   7523..7749    +  promoter       RSV promoter: Rous sarcoma virus enhancer/promoter
   7750..7930    +  LTR            5' LTR (truncated): truncated 5' long terminal repeat (LTR) from HIV-1
   7977..8102    +  misc_feature   HIV-1 Ψ: packaging signal of human immunodeficiency virus type 1
   8086..8449    +  CDS            HIV-1 gag (fragment): gag protein from human immunodeficiency virus 1; gag
   8434..8541    +  CDS            env (fragment): ENV_HV1W1 - Experimental evidence at protein level: Swiss-Prot protein existence level 1. [Transmembrane protein gp41]: Acts as a class I viral fusion protein. Under the current model, the protein has at least 3 conformational states: pre-fusion native state, pre-hairpin intermediate state, and post-fusion hairpin state. During fusion of viral and target intracellular membranes, the coiled coil regions (heptad repeats) assume a trimer-of-hairpins structure, positioning the fusion peptide in close proximity to the C-terminal region of the ectodomain. The formation of this structure appears to d
>Addgene plasmid #162033 | pLEX304-GFP | addgene full sequence | sequence record 318864 | Addgene NGS Result
CCACCAAGGCAAAGAGAAGAGTGGTGCAGAGAGAAAAAAGAGCAGTGGGAATAGGAGCTTTGTTCCTTGG
GTTCTTGGGAGCAGCAGGAAGCACTATGGGCGCAGCGTCAATGACGCTGACGGTACAGGCCAGACAATTA
TTGTCTGGTATAGTGCAGCAGCAGAACAATTTGCTGAGGGCTATTGAGGCGCAACAGCATCTGTTGCAAC
TCACAGTCTGGGGCATCAAGCAGCTCCAGGCAAGAATCCTGGCTGTGGAAAGATACCTAAAGGATCAACA
GCTCCTGGGGATTTGGGGTTGCTCTGGAAAACTCATTTGCACCACTGCTGTGCCTTGGAATGCTAGTTGG
AGTAATAAATCTCTGGAACAGATTTGGAATCACACGACCTGGATGGAGTGGGACAGAGAAATTAACAATT
ACACAAGCTTAATACACTCCTTAATTGAAGAATCGCAAAACCAGCAAGAAAAGAATGAACAAGAATTATT
GGAATTAGATAAATGGGCAAGTTTGTGGAATTGGTTTAACATAACAAATTGGCTGTGGTATATAAAATTA
TTCATAATGATAGTAGGAGGCTTGGTAGGTTTAAGAATAGTTTTTGCTGTACTTTCTATAGTGAATAGAG
TTAGGCAGGGATATTCACCATTATCGTTTCAGACCCACCTCCCAACCCCGAGGGGACCCTTGCGCCTTTT
CCAAGGCAGCCCTGGGTTTGCGCAGGGACGCGGCTGCTCTGGGCGTGGTTCCGGGAAACGCAGCGGCGCC
GACCCTGGGTCTCGCACATTCTTCACGTCCGTTCGCAGCGTCACCCGGATCTTCGCCGCTACCCTTGTGG
GCCCCCCGGCGACGCTTCCTGCTCCGCCCCTAAGTCGGGAAGGTTCCTTGCGGTTCGCGGCGTGCCGGAC
GTGACAAACGGAAGCCGCACGTCTCACTAGTACCCTCGCAGACGGACAGCGCCAGGGAGCAATGGCAGCG
CGCCGACCGCGATGGGCTGTGGCCAATAGCGGCTGCTCAGCAGGGCGCGCCGAGAGCAGCGGCCGGGAAG
GGGCGGTGCGGGAGGCGGGGTGTGGGGCGGTAGTGTGGGCCCTGTTCCTGCCCGCGCGGTGTTCCGCATT
CTGCAAGCCTCCGGAGCGCACGTCGGCAGTCGGCTCCCTCGTTGACCGAATCACCGACCTCTCTCCCCAG
GGGGTACCACCATGGCCAAGCCTTTGTCTCAAGAAGAATCCACCCTCATTGAAAGAGCAACGGCTACAAT
CAACAGCATCCCCATCTCTGAAGACTACAGCGTCGCCAGCGCAGCTCTCTCTAGCGACGGCCGCATCTTC
ACTGGTGTCAATGTATATCATTTTACTGGGGGACCTTGTGCAGAACTCGTGGTGCTGGGCACTGCTGCTG
CTGCGGCAGCTGGCAACCTGACTTGTATCGTCGCGATCGGAAATGAGAACAGGGGCATCTTGAGCCCCTG
CGGACGGTGCCGACAGGTGCTTCTCGATCTGCATCCTGGGATCAAAGCCATAGTGAAGGACAGTGATGGA
CAGCCGACGGCAGTTGGGATTCGTGAATTGCTGCCCTCTGGTTATGTGTGGGAGGGCCTGCAGCTGCAGT
AGTAAGAATTCTAGATCTTGAGACAAATGGCAGTATTCATCCACAATTTTAAAAGAAAAGGGGGGATTGG
GGGGTACAGTGCAGGGGAAAGAATAGTAGACATAATAGCAACAGACATACAAACTAAAGAATTACAAAAA
CAAATTACAAAAATTCAAAATTTTCGGGTTTATTACAGGGACAGCAGAGATCCACTTTGGCGCCGGCTCG
AGGGGGCCCGGGGTTATTAATAGTAATCAATTACGGGGTCATTAGTTCATAGCCCATATATGGAGTTCCG
CGTTACATAACTTACGGTAAATGGCCCGCCTGGCTGACCGCCCAACGACCCCCGCCCATTGACGTCAATA
ATGACGTATGTTCCCATAGTAACGCCAATAGGGACTTTCCATTGACGTCAATGGGTGGAGTATTTACGGT
AAACTGCCCACTTGGCAGTACATCAAGTGTATCATATGCCAAGTACGCCCCCTATTGACGTCAATGACGG
TAAATGGCCCGCCTGGCATTATGCCCAGTACATGACCTTATGGGACTTTCCTACTTGGCAGTACATCTAC
GTATTAGTCATCGCTATTACCATGGTGATGCGGTTTTGGCAGTACATCAATGGGCGTGGATAGCGGTTTG
ACTCACGGGGATTTCCAAGTCTCCACCCCATTGACGTCAATGGGAGTTTGTTTTGGCACCAAAATCAACG
GGACTTTCCAAAATGTCGTAACAACTCCGCCCCATTGACGCAAATGGGCGGTAGGCGTGTACGGTGGGAG
GTCTATATAAGCAGAGCTGGTTTAGTGAACCGTCAGATCCGCTAGCGCTACCGGTCGCCACCATGGTGAG
CAAGGGCGAGGAGCTGTTCACCGGGGTGGTGCCCATCCTGGTCGAGCTGGACGGCGACGTAAACGGCCAC
AAGTTCAGCGTGTCCGGCGAGGGCGAGGGCGATGCCACCTACGGCAAGCTGACCCTGAAGTTCATCTGCA
CCACCGGCAAGCTGCCCGTGCCCTGGCCCACCCTCGTGACCACCCTGACCTACGGCGTGCAGTGCTTCAG
CCGCTACCCCGACCACATGAAGCAGCACGACTTCTTCAAGTCCGCCATGCCCGAAGGCTACGTCCAGGAG
CGCACCATCTTCTTCAAGGACGACGGCAACTACAAGACCCGCGCCGAGGTGAAGTTCGAGGGCGACACCC
TGGTGAACCGCATCGAGCTGAAGGGCATCGACTTCAAGGAGGACGGCAACATCCTGGGGCACAAGCTGGA
GTACAACTACAACAGCCACAACGTCTATATCATGGCCGACAAGCAGAAGAACGGCATCAAGGTGAACTTC
AAGATCCGCCACAACATCGAGGACGGCAGCGTGCAGCTCGCCGACCACTACCAGCAGAACACCCCCATCG
GCGACGGCCCCGTGCTGCTGCCCGACAACCACTACCTGAGCACCCAGTCCGCCCTGAGCAAAGACCCCAA
CGAGAAGCGCGATCACATGGTCCTGCTGGAGTTCGTGACCGCCGCCGGGATCACTCTCGGCATGGACGAG
CTGTACAAGTCCGGACTCAGATCTCGAGCTCAAGCTTCGAATTCTGCAGTCGACGGTACCGCGGGCCCGG
GATCCACCGGATCTAGATAACTGATCATAATCAGCCATACCACATTTGTAGAGGTTTTACTTGCTTTAAA
AAACCTCCCACACCTCCCCCTGAACCTGAAACATAAAATGAATGCAATTGTTGTTGTTGCTAACCGGTGG
CGCGTTAAGTCGACAATCAACCTCTGGATTACAAAATTTGTGAAAGATTGACTGGTATTCTTAACTATGT
TGCTCCTTTTACGCTATGTGGATACGCTGCTTTAATGCCTTTGTATCATGCTATTGCTTCCCGTATGGCT
TTCATTTTCTCCTCCTTGTATAAATCCTGGTTGCTGTCTCTTTATGAGGAGTTGTGGCCCGTTGTCAGGC
AACGTGGCGTGGTGTGCACTGTGTTTGCTGACGCAACCCCCACTGGTTGGGGCATTGCCACCACCTGTCA
GCTCCTTTCCGGGACTTTCGCTTTCCCCCTCCCTATTGCCACGGCGGAACTCATCGCCGCCTGCCTTGCC
CGCTGCTGGACAGGGGCTCGGCTGTTGGGCACTGACAATTCCGTGGTGTTGTCGGGGAAATCATCGTCCT
TTCCTTGGCTGCTCGCCTGTGTTGCCACCTGGATTCTGCGCGGGACGTCCTTCTGCTACGTCCCTTCGGC
CCTCAATCCAGCGGACCTTCCTTCCCGCGGCCTGCTGCCGGCTCTGCGGCCTCTTCCGCGTCTTCGCCTT
CGCCCTCAGACGAGTCGGATCTCCCTTTGGGCCGCCTCCCCGCGTCGACTTTAAGACCAATGACTTACAA
GGCAGCTGTAGATCTTAGCCACTTTTTAAAAGAAAAGGGGGGACTGGAAGGGCTAATTCACTCCCAACGA
AGACAAGATCTGCTTTTTGCTTGTACTGGGTCTCTCTGGTTAGACCAGATCTGAGCCTGGGAGCTCTCTG
GCTAACTAGGGAACCCACTGCTTAAGCCTCAATAAAGCTTGCCTTGAGTGCTTCAAGTAGTGTGTGCCCG
TCTGTTGTGTGACTCTGGTAACTAGAGATCCCTCAGACCCTTTTAGTCAGTGTGGAAAATCTCTAGCAGT
ACGTATAGTAGTTCATGTCATCTTATTATTCAGTATTTATAACTTGCAAAGAAATGAATATCAGAGAGTG
AGAGGAACTTGTTTATTGCAGCTTATAATGGTTACAAATAAAGCAATAGCATCACAAATTTCACAAATAA
AGCATTTTTTTCACTGCATTCTAGTTGTGGTTTGTCCAAACTCATCAATGTATCTTATCATGTCTGGCTC
TAGCTATCCCGCCCCTAACTCCGCCCATCCCGCCCCTAACTCCGCCCAGTTCCGCCCATTCTCCGCCCCA
TGGCTGACTAATTTTTTTTATTTATGCAGAGGCCGAGGCCGCCTCGGCCTCTGAGCTATTCCAGAAGTAG
TGAGGAGGCTTTTTTGGAGGCCTAGGGACGTACCCAATTCGCCCTATAGTGAGTCGTATTACGCGCGCTC
ACTGGCCGTCGTTTTACAACGTCGTGACTGGGAAAACCCTGGCGTTACCCAACTTAATCGCCTTGCAGCA
CATCCCCCTTTCGCCAGCTGGCGTAATAGCGAAGAGGCCCGCACCGATCGCCCTTCCCAACAGTTGCGCA
GCCTGAATGGCGAATGGG
[124 nt withheld, positions 4849-4972]
C
[91 nt withheld, positions 4974-5064]
A
[49 nt withheld, positions 5066-5114]
CCTTTGACGTTGGAGTCCACGTTCTTT
[37 nt withheld, positions 5142-5178]
ACCCTATCTCGGTCTATTCTTTTGATTTATAAGGGATTTTGCCGATTTCGGCCTATTGGTTAAAAAATGA
GCTGATTTAACAAAAATTTAACGCGAATTTTAACAAAATATTAACGCTTACAATTTAGGTGGCACTTTTC
GGGGAAATGTGCGCGGAACCCCTATTTGTTTATTTTTCTAAATACATTCAAATATGTATCCGCTCATGAG
ACAATAACCCTGATAAATGCTTCAATAATATTGAAAAAGGAAGAGTATGAGTATTCAACATTTCCGTGTC
GCCCTTATTCCCTTTTTTGCGGCATTTTGCCTTCCTGTTTTTGCTCACCCAGAAACGCTGGTGAAAGTAA
AAGATGCTGAAGATCAGTTGGGTGCACGAGTGGGTTACATCGAACTGGATCTCAACAGCGGTAAGATCCT
TGAGAGTTTTCGCCCCGAAGAACGTTTTCCAATGATGAGCACTTTTAAAGTTCTGCTATGTGGCGCGGTA
TTATCCCGTATTGACGCCGGGCAAGAGCAACTCGGTCGCCGCATACACTATTCTCAGAATGACTTGGTTG
AGTACTCACCAGTCACAGAAAAGCATCTTACGGATGGCATGACAGTAAGAGAATTATGCAGTGCTGCCAT
AACCATGAGTGATAACACTGCGGCCAACTTACTTCTGACAACGATCGGAGGACCGAAGGAGCTAACCGCT
TTTTTGCACAACATGGGGGATCATGTAACTCGCCTTGATCGTTGGGAACCGGAGCTGAATGAAGCCATAC
CAAACGACGAGCGTGACACCACGATGCCTGTAGCAATGGCAACAACGTTGCGCAAACTATTAACTGGCGA
ACTACTTACTCTAGCTTCCCGGCAACAATTAATAGACTGGATGGAGGCGGATAAAGTTGCAGGACCACTT
CTGCGCTCGGCCCTTCCGGCTGGCTGGTTTATTGCTGATAAATCTGGAGCCGGTGAGCGTGGGTCTCGCG
GTATCATTGCAGCACTGGGGCCAGATGGTAAGCCCTCCCGTATCGTAGTTATCTACACGACGGGGAGTCA
GGCAACTATGGATGAACGAAATAGACAGATCGCTGAGATAGGTGCCTCACTGATTAAGCATTGGTAACTG
TCAGACCAAGTTTACTCATATATACTTTAGATTGATTTAAAACTTCATTTTTAATTTAAAAGGATCTAGG
TGAAGATCCTTTTTGATAATCTCATGACCAAAATCCCTTAACGTGAGTTTTCGTTCCACTGAGCGTCAGA
CCCCGTAGAAAAGATCAAAGGATCTTCTTGAGATCCTTTTTTTCTGCGCGTAATCTGCTGCTTGCAAACA
AAAAAACCACCGCTACCAGCGGTGGTTTGTTTGCCGGATCAAGAGCTACCAACTCTTTTTCCGAAGGTAA
CTGGCTTCAGCAGAGCGCAGATACCAAATACTGTTCTTCTAGTGTAGCCGTAGTTAGGCCACCACTTCAA
GAACTCTGTAGCACCGCCTACATACCTCGCTCTGCTAATCCTGTTACCAGTGGCTGCTGCCAGTGGCGAT
AAGTCGTGTCTTACCGGGTTGGACTCAAGACGATAGTTACCGGATAAGGCGCAGCGGTCGGGCTGAACGG
GGGGTTCGTGCACACAGCCCAGCTTGGAGCGAACGACCTACACCGAACTGAGATACCTACAGCGTGAGCT
ATGAGAAAGCGCCACGCTTCCCGAAGGGAGAAAGGCGGACAGGTATCCGGTAAGCGGCAGGGTCGGAACA
GGAGAGCGCACGAGGGAGCTTCCAGGGGGAAACGCCTGGTATCTTTATAGTCCTGTCGGGTTTCGCCACC
TCTGACTTGAGCGTCGATTTTTGTGATGCTCGTCAGGGGGGCGGAGCCTATGGAAAAACGCCAGCAACGC
GGCCTTTTTACGGTTCCTGGCCTTTTGCTGGCCTTTTGCTCACATGTTCTTTCCTGCGTTATCCCCTGAT
TCTGTGGATAACCGTATTACCGCCTTTGAGTGAGCTGATACCGCTCGCCGCAGCCGAACGACCGAGCGCA
GCGAGTCAGTGAGCGAGGAAGCGGAAGAGCGCCCAATACGCAAACCGCCTCTCCCCGCGCGTTGGCCGAT
TCATTAATGCAGCTGGCACGACAGGTTTCCCGACTGGAAAGCGGGCAGTGAGCGCAACGCAATTAATGTG
AGTTAGCTCACTCATTAGGCACCCCAGGCTTTACACTTTATGCTTCCGGCTCGTATGTTGTGTGGAATTG
TGAGCGGATAACAATTTCACACAGGAAACAGCTATGACCATGATTACGCCAAGCGCGCAATTAACCCTCA
CTAAAGGGAACAAAAGCTGGAGCTGCAAGCTTAATGTAGTCTTATGCAATACTCTTGTAGTCTTGCAACA
TGGTAACGATGAGTTAGCAACATGCCTTACAAGGAGAGAAAAAGCACCGTGCATGCCGATTGGTGGAAGT
AAGGTGGTACGATCGTGCCTTATTAGGAAGGCAACAGACGGGTCTGACATGGATTGGACGAACCACTGAA
TTGCCGCATTGCAGAGATATTGTATTTAAGTGCCTAGCTCGATACATAAACGGGTCTCTCTGGTTAGACC
AGATCTGAGCCTGGGAGCTCTCTGGCTAACTAGGGAACCCACTGCTTAAGCCTCAATAAAGCTTGCCTTG
AGTGCTTCAAGTAGTGTGTGCCCGTCTGTTGTGTGACTCTGGTAACTAGAGATCCCTCAGACCCTTTTAG
TCAGTGTGGAAAATCTCTAGCAGTGGCGCCCGAACAGGGACTTGAAAGCGAAAGGGAAACCAGAGGAGCT
CTCTCGACGCAGGACTCGGCTTGCTGAAGCGCGCACGGCAAGAGGCGAGGGGCGGCGACTGGTGAGTACG
CCAAAAATTTTGACTAGCGGAGGCTAGAAGGAGAGAGATGGGTGCGAGAGCGTCAGTATTAAGCGGGGGA
GAATTAGATCGCGATGGGAAAAAATTCGGTTAAGGCCAGGGGGAAAGAAAAAATATAAATTAAAACATAT
AGTATGGGCAAGCAGGGAGCTAGAACGATTCGCAGTTAATCCTGGCCTGTTAGAAACATCAGAAGGCTGT
AGACAAATACTGGGACAGCTACAACCATCCCTTCAGACAGGATCAGAAGAACTTAGATCATTATATAATA
CAGTAGCAACCCTCTATTGTGTGCATCAAAGGATAGAGATAAAAGACACCAAGGAAGCTTTAGACAAGAT
AGAGGAAGAGCAAAACAAAAGTAAGACCACCGCACAGCAAGCGGCCGCTGATCTTCAGACCTGGAGGAGG
AGATATGAGGGACAATTGGAGAAGTGAATTATATAAATATAAAGTAGTAAAAATTGAACCATTAGGAGTA
GCAC
